>Addgene plasmid | pX602-AAV-TBG::NLS-SaCas9-NLS-HA-OLLAS-bGHpA;U6::BsaI-sgRNA | analyzer sequence | sequence record 129017
CCTGCAGGCAGCTGCGCGCTCGCTCGCTCACTGAGGCCGCCCGGGCGTCGGGCGACCTTTGGTCGCCCGG
CCTCAGTGAGCGAGCGAGCGCGCAGAGAGGGAGTGGCCAACTCCATCACTAGGGGTTCCTGCGGCCTCTA
GACTCGAGGGGCTGGAAGCTACCTTTGACATCATTTCCTCTGCGAATGCATGTATAATTTCTACAGAACC
TATTAGAAAGGATCACCCAGCCTCTGCTTTTGTACAACTTTCCCTTAAAAAACTGCCAATTCCACTGCTG
TTTGGCCCAATAGTGAGAACTTTTTCCTGCTGCCTCTTGGTGCTTTTGCCTATGGCCCCTATTCTGCCTG
CTGAAGACACTCTTGCCAGCATGGACTTAAACCCCTCCAGCTCTGACAATCCTCTTTCTCTTTTGTTTTA
CATGAAGGGTCTGGCAGCCAAAGCAATCACTCAAAGTTCAAACCTTATCATTTTTTGCTTTGTTCCTCTT
GGCCTTGGTTTTGTACATCAGCTTTGAAAATACCATCCCAGGGTTAATGCTGGGGTTAATTTATAACTAA
GAGTGCTCTAGTTTTGCAATACAGGACATGCTATAAAAATGGAAAGATACCGGTGCCACCATGGCCCCAA
AGAAGAAGCGGAAGGTCGGTATCCACGGAGTCCCAGCAGCCAAGCGGAACTACATCCTGGGCCTGGACAT
CGGCATCACCAGCGTGGGCTACGGCATCATCGACTACGAGACACGGGACGTGATCGATGCCGGCGTGCGG
CTGTTCAAAGAGGCCAACGTGGAAAACAACGAGGGCAGGCGGAGCAAGAGAGGCGCCAGAAGGCTGAAGC
GGCGGAGGCGGCATAGAATCCAGAGAGTGAAGAAGCTGCTGTTCGACTACAACCTGCTGACCGACCACAG
CGAGCTGAGCGGCATCAACCCCTACGAGGCCAGAGTGAAGGGCCTGAGCCAGAAGCTGAGCGAGGAAGAG
TTCTCTGCCGCCCTGCTGCACCTGGCCAAGAGAAGAGGCGTGCACAACGTGAACGAGGTGGAAGAGGACA
CCGGCAACGAGCTGTCCACCAGAGAGCAGATCAGCCGGAACAGCAAGGCCCTGGAAGAGAAATACGTGGC
CGAACTGCAGCTGGAACGGCTGAAGAAAGACGGCGAAGTGCGGGGCAGCATCAACAGATTCAAGACCAGC
GACTACGTGAAAGAAGCCAAACAGCTGCTGAAGGTGCAGAAGGCCTACCACCAGCTGGACCAGAGCTTCA
TCGACACCTACATCGACCTGCTGGAAACCCGGCGGACCTACTATGAGGGACCTGGCGAGGGCAGCCCCTT
CGGCTGGAAGGACATCAAAGAATGGTACGAGATGCTGATGGGCCACTGCACCTACTTCCCCGAGGAACTG
CGGAGCGTGAAGTACGCCTACAACGCCGACCTGTACAACGCCCTGAACGACCTGAACAATCTCGTGATCA
CCAGGGACGAGAACGAGAAGCTGGAATATTACGAGAAGTTCCAGATCATCGAGAACGTGTTCAAGCAGAA
GAAGAAGCCCACCCTGAAGCAGATCGCCAAAGAAATCCTCGTGAACGAAGAGGATATTAAGGGCTACAGA
GTGACCAGCACCGGCAAGCCCGAGTTCACCAACCTGAAGGTGTACCACGACATCAAGGACATTACCGCCC
GGAAAGAGATTATTGAGAACGCCGAGCTGCTGGATCAGATTGCCAAGATCCTGACCATCTACCAGAGCAG
CGAGGACATCCAGGAAGAACTGACCAATCTGAACTCCGAGCTGACCCAGGAAGAGATCGAGCAGATCTCT
AATCTGAAGGGCTATACCGGCACCCACAACCTGAGCCTGAAGGCCATCAACCTGATCCTGGACGAGCTGT
GGCACACCAACGACAACCAGATCGCTATCTTCAACCGGCTGAAGCTGGTGCCCAAGAAGGTGGACCTGTC
CCAGCAGAAAGAGATCCCCACCACCCTGGTGGACGACTTCATCCTGAGCCCCGTCGTGAAGAGAAGCTTC
ATCCAGAGCATCAAAGTGATCAACGCCATCATCAAGAAGTACGGCCTGCCCAACGACATCATTATCGAGC
TGGCCCGCGAGAAGAACTCCAAGGACGCCCAGAAAATGATCAACGAGATGCAGAAGCGGAACCGGCAGAC
CAACGAGCGGATCGAGGAAATCATCCGGACCACCGGCAAAGAGAACGCCAAGTACCTGATCGAGAAGATC
AAGCTGCACGACATGCAGGAAGGCAAGTGCCTGTACAGCCTGGAAGCCATCCCTCTGGAAGATCTGCTGA
ACAACCCCTTCAACTATGAGGTGGACCACATCATCCCCAGAAGCGTGTCCTTCGACAACAGCTTCAACAA
CAAGGTGCTCGTGAAGCAGGAAGAAAACAGCAAGAAGGGCAACCGGACCCCATTCCAGTACCTGAGCAGC
AGCGACAGCAAGATCAGCTACGAAACCTTCAAGAAGCACATCCTGAATCTGGCCAAGGGCAAGGGCAGAA
TCAGCAAGACCAAGAAAGAGTATCTGCTGGAAGAACGGGACATCAACAGGTTCTCCGTGCAGAAAGACTT
CATCAACCGGAACCTGGTGGATACCAGATACGCCACCAGAGGCCTGATGAACCTGCTGCGGAGCTACTTC
AGAGTGAACAACCTGGACGTGAAAGTGAAGTCCATCAATGGCGGCTTCACCAGCTTTCTGCGGCGGAAGT
GGAAGTTTAAGAAAGAGCGGAACAAGGGGTACAAGCACCACGCCGAGGACGCCCTGATCATTGCCAACGC
CGATTTCATCTTCAAAGAGTGGAAGAAACTGGACAAGGCCAAAAAAGTGATGGAAAACCAGATGTTCGAG
GAAAAGCAGGCCGAGAGCATGCCCGAGATCGAAACCGAGCAGGAGTACAAAGAGATCTTCATCACCCCCC
ACCAGATCAAGCACATTAAGGACTTCAAGGACTACAAGTACAGCCACCGGGTGGACAAGAAGCCTAATAG
AGAGCTGATTAACGACACCCTGTACTCCACCCGGAAGGACGACAAGGGCAACACCCTGATCGTGAACAAT
CTGAACGGCCTGTACGACAAGGACAATGACAAGCTGAAAAAGCTGATCAACAAGAGCCCCGAAAAGCTGC
TGATGTACCACCACGACCCCCAGACCTACCAGAAACTGAAGCTGATTATGGAACAGTACGGCGACGAGAA
GAATCCCCTGTACAAGTACTACGAGGAAACCGGGAACTACCTGACCAAGTACTCCAAAAAGGACAACGGC
CCCGTGATCAAGAAGATTAAGTATTACGGCAACAAACTGAACGCCCATCTGGACATCACCGACGACTACC
CCAACAGCAGAAACAAGGTCGTGAAGCTGTCCCTGAAGCCCTACAGATTCGACGTGTACCTGGACAATGG
CGTGTACAAGTTCGTGACCGTGAAGAATCTGGATGTGATCAAAAAAGAAAACTACTACGAAGTGAATAGC
AAGTGCTATGAGGAAGCTAAGAAGCTGAAGAAGATCAGCAACCAGGCCGAGTTTATCGCCTCCTTCTACA
ACAACGATCTGATCAAGATCAACGGCGAGCTGTATAGAGTGATCGGCGTGAACAACGACCTGCTGAACCG
GATCGAAGTGAACATGATCGACATCACCTACCGCGAGTACCTGGAAAACATGAACGACAAGAGGCCCCCC
AGGATCATTAAGACAATCGCCTCCAAGACCCAGAGCATTAAGAAGTACAGCACAGACATTCTGGGCAACC
TGTATGAAGTGAAATCTAAGAAGCACCCTCAGATCATCAAAAAGGGCAAAAGGCCGGCGGCCACGAAAAA
GGCCGGCCAGGCAAAAAAGAAAAAGGGATCCTACCCATACGATGTTCCAGATTACGCTAGCGGCTTCGCC
AACGAGCTTGGACCCAGGTTGATGGGAAAGTAAGAATTCCTAGAGCTCGCTGATCAGCCTCGACTGTGCC
TTCTAGTTGCCAGCCATCTGTTGTTTGCCCCTCCCCCGTGCCTTCCTTGACCCTGGAAGGTGCCACTCCC
ACTGTCCTTTCCTAATAAAATGAGGAAATTGCATCGCATTGTCTGAGTAGGTGTCATTCTATTCTGGGGG
GTGGGGTGGGGCAGGACAGCAAGGGGGAGGATTGGGAAGAGAATAGCAGGCATGCTGGGGAGGTACCAAA
AATCTCGCCAACAAGTTGACGAGATAAACACGGCATTTTGCCTTGTTTTAGTAGATTCTGTTTCCAGAGT
ACTAAAACTGAGACCTGCCGTGGTCTCCGGTGTTTCGTCCTTTCCACAAGATATATAAAGCCAAGAAATC
GAAATACTTTCAAGTTACGGTAAGCATATGATAGTCCATTTTAAAACATAATTTTAAAACTGCAAACTAC
CCAAGAAATTATTACTTTCTACGTCACGTATTTTGTACTAATATCTTTGTGTTTACAGTCAAATTAATTC
CAATTATCTCTCTAACAGCCTTGTATCGTATATGCAAATATGAAGGAATCATGGGAAATAGGCCCTCGCG
GCCGCAGGAACCCCTAGTGATGGAGTTGGCCACTCCCTCTCTGCGCGCTCGCTCGCTCACTGAGGCCGGG
CGACCAAAGGTCGCCCGACGCCCGGGCTTTGCCCGGGCGGCCTCAGTGAGCGAGCGAGCGCGCAGCTGCC
TGCAGGGGCGCCTGATGCGGTATTTTCTCCTTACGCATCTGTGCGGTATTTCACACCGCATA
[142 nt withheld, positions 4753-4894]
C
[141 nt withheld, positions 4896-5036]
CCTTTGACGTTGGAGTCCACGTTCTTT
[37 nt withheld, positions 5064-5100]
ACCCTATCTCGGGCTATTCTTTTGATTTATAAGGGATTTTGCCGATTTCGGCCTATTGGTTAAAAAATGA
GCTGATTTAACAAAAATTTAACGCGAATTTTAACAAAATATTAACGTTTACAATTTTATGGTGCACTCTC
AGTACAATCTGCTCTGATGCCGCATAGTTAAGCCAGCCCCGACACCCGCCAACACCCGCTGACGCGCCCT
GACGGGCTTGTCTGCTCCCGGCATCCGCTTACAGACAAGCTGTGACCGTCTCCGGGAGCTGCATGTGTCA
GAGGTTTTCACCGTCATCACCGAAACGCGCGAGACGAAAGGGCCTCGTGATACGCCTATTTTTATAGGTT
AATGTCATGATAATAATGGTTTCTTAGACGTCAGGTGGCACTTTTCGGGGAAATGTGCGCGGAACCCCTA
TTTGTTTATTTTTCTAAATACATTCAAATATGTATCCGCTCATGAGACAATAACCCTGATAAATGCTTCA
ATAATATTGAAAAAGGAAGAGTATGAGTATTCAACATTTCCGTGTCGCCCTTATTCCCTTTTTTGCGGCA
TTTTGCCTTCCTGTTTTTGCTCACCCAGAAACGCTGGTGAAAGTAAAAGATGCTGAAGATCAGTTGGGTG
CACGAGTGGGTTACATCGAACTGGATCTCAACAGCGGTAAGATCCTTGAGAGTTTTCGCCCCGAAGAACG
TTTTCCAATGATGAGCACTTTTAAAGTTCTGCTATGTGGCGCGGTATTATCCCGTATTGACGCCGGGCAA
GAGCAACTCGGTCGCCGCATACACTATTCTCAGAATGACTTGGTTGAGTACTCACCAGTCACAGAAAAGC
ATCTTACGGATGGCATGACAGTAAGAGAATTATGCAGTGCTGCCATAACCATGAGTGATAACACTGCGGC
CAACTTACTTCTGACAACGATCGGAGGACCGAAGGAGCTAACCGCTTTTTTGCACAACATGGGGGATCAT
GTAACTCGCCTTGATCGTTGGGAACCGGAGCTGAATGAAGCCATACCAAACGACGAGCGTGACACCACGA
TGCCTGTAGCAATGGCAACAACGTTGCGCAAACTATTAACTGGCGAACTACTTACTCTAGCTTCCCGGCA
ACAATTAATAGACTGGATGGAGGCGGATAAAGTTGCAGGACCACTTCTGCGCTCGGCCCTTCCGGCTGGC
TGGTTTATTGCTGATAAATCTGGAGCCGGTGAGCGTGGAAGCCGCGGTATCATTGCAGCACTGGGGCCAG
ATGGTAAGCCCTCCCGTATCGTAGTTATCTACACGACGGGGAGTCAGGCAACTATGGATGAACGAAATAG
ACAGATCGCTGAGATAGGTGCCTCACTGATTAAGCATTGGTAACTGTCAGACCAAGTTTACTCATATATA
CTTTAGATTGATTTAAAACTTCATTTTTAATTTAAAAGGATCTAGGTGAAGATCCTTTTTGATAATCTCA
TGACCAAAATCCCTTAACGTGAGTTTTCGTTCCACTGAGCGTCAGACCCCGTAGAAAAGATCAAAGGATC
TTCTTGAGATCCTTTTTTTCTGCGCGTAATCTGCTGCTTGCAAACAAAAAAACCACCGCTACCAGCGGTG
GTTTGTTTGCCGGATCAAGAGCTACCAACTCTTTTTCCGAAGGTAACTGGCTTCAGCAGAGCGCAGATAC
CAAATACTGTCCTTCTAGTGTAGCCGTAGTTAGGCCACCACTTCAAGAACTCTGTAGCACCGCCTACATA
CCTCGCTCTGCTAATCCTGTTACCAGTGGCTGCTGCCAGTGGCGATAAGTCGTGTCTTACCGGGTTGGAC
TCAAGACGATAGTTACCGGATAAGGCGCAGCGGTCGGGCTGAACGGGGGGTTCGTGCACACAGCCCAGCT
TGGAGCGAACGACCTACACCGAACTGAGATACCTACAGCGTGAGCTATGAGAAAGCGCCACGCTTCCCGA
AGGGAGAAAGGCGGACAGGTATCCGGTAAGCGGCAGGGTCGGAACAGGAGAGCGCACGAGGGAGCTTCCA
GGGGGAAACGCCTGGTATCTTTATAGTCCTGTCGGGTTTCGCCACCTCTGACTTGAGCGTCGATTTTTGT
GATGCTCGTCAGGGGGGCGGAGCCTATGGAAAAACGCCAGCAACGCGGCCTTTTTACGGTTCCTGGCCTT
TTGCTGGCCTTTTGCTCACATGT
Features (pLannotate 1.2.2; 18 found; start..end, strand, type, name):
     12..39      +  repeat_region  AAV2 ITR (fragment): inverted terminal repeat of adeno-associated virus serotype 2 inverted
     68..95      +  repeat_region  AAV2 ITR (fragment): inverted terminal repeat of adeno-associated virus serotype 2 inverted
    187..596     +  promoter       TBG promoter: promoter from the human thyroxine-binding globulin gene (Yan et al., 2012)
    672..3827    +  CDS            cas9: CAS9_STAAU - Experimental evidence at protein level: Swiss-Prot protein existence level 1. CRISPR (clustered regularly interspaced short palindromic repeat) is an adaptive immune system that provides protection against mobile genetic elements (viruses, transposable elements and conjugative plasmids). CRISPR clusters contain spacers, sequences complementary to antecedent mobile elements, and target invading nucleic acids. CRISPR clusters are transcribed and processed into CRISPR RNA (crRNA). In type II CRISPR systems correct processing of pre-crRNA requires a trans- encoded small RNA (tracrRNA)
   3828..3875    +  CDS            nucleoplasmin NLS: bipartite nuclear localization signal from nucleoplasmin
   3882..3908    +  CDS            3xHA (fragment): three tandem HA epitope tags
   3909..3950    +  CDS            OLLAS tag: Escherichia coli OmpF Linker and mouse Langerin fusion sequence tag (Park et al., 2008)
   3984..4095    +  polyA_signal   bGH poly(A) signal: bovine growth hormone polyadenylation signal
   4203..4278    -  misc_RNA       Sa gRNA scaffold: guide RNA scaffold for the Staphylococcus aureus CRISPR/Cas9 system
   4307..4547    -  promoter       U6 promoter: RNA polymerase III promoter for human U6 snRNA
   4556..4696    +  repeat_region  AAV2 ITR: inverted terminal repeat of adeno-associated virus serotype 2 inverted
   4701..4752    -  misc_feature   bom (fragment): basis of mobility region from pBR322
   4771..5151    +  rep_origin     M13 ori (sequence partly withheld): M13 bacteriophage origin of replication; arrow indicates direction of (+) strand synthesis
   5227..5276    -  misc_feature   bom (fragment): basis of mobility region from pBR322
   5378..5413    -  CDS            rop (fragment): Rop protein, which maintains plasmids at low copy number; rop
   5508..5612    +  promoter       AmpR promoter: bla
   5613..6473    +  CDS            AmpR: β-lactamase; bla; confers resistance to ampicillin, carbenicillin, and related antibiotics
   6644..7232    +  rep_origin     ori: high-copy-number ColE1/pMB1/pBR322/pUC origin of replication
